>Addgene plasmid #188470 | pN006 | addgene full sequence | sequence record 370968 | Addgene NGS Result
CCGCTTTCCAGTCGGGAAACCTGTCGTGCCAGCTGCATTAATGAATCGGCCAACGCGCGGGGAGAGGCGG
TTTGCGTATTGGGCGCTCTTCCGCTTCCTCGCTCACTGACTCGCTGCGCTCGGTCGTTCGGCTGCGGCGA
GCGGTATCAGCTCACTCAAAGGCGGTAATACGGTTATCCACAGAATCAGGGGATAACGCAGGAAAGAACA
TGTGAGCAAAAGGCCAGCAAAAGGCCAGGAACCGTAAAAAGGCCGCGTTGCTGGCGTTTTTCCATAGGCT
CCGCCCCCCTGACGAGCATCACAAAAATCGACGCTCAAGTCAGAGGTGGCGAAACCCGACAGGACTATAA
AGATACCAGGCGTTTCCCCCTGGAAGCTCCCTCGTGCGCTCTCCTGTTCCGACCCTGCCGCTTACCGGAT
ACCTGTCCGCCTTTCTCCCTTCGGGAAGCGTGGCGCTTTCTCATAGCTCACGCTGTAGGTATCTCAGTTC
GGTGTAGGTCGTTCGCTCCAAGCTGGGCTGTGTGCACGAACCCCCCGTTCAGCCCGACCGCTGCGCCTTA
TCCGGTAACTATCGTCTTGAGTCCAACCCGGTAAGACACGACTTATCGCCACTGGCAGCAGCCACTGGTA
ACAGGATTAGCAGAGCGAGGTATGTAGGCGGTGCTACAGAGTTCTTGAAGTGGTGGCCTAACTACGGCTA
CACTAGAAGAACAGTATTTGGTATCTGCGCTCTGCTGAAGCCAGTTACCTTCGGAAAAAGAGTTGGTAGC
TCTTGATCCGGCAAACAAACCACCGCTGGTAGCGGTGGTTTTTTTGTTTGCAAGCAGCAGATTACGCGCA
GAAAAAAAGGATCTCAAGAAGATCCTTTGATCTTTTCTACGGGGTCTGACGCTCAGTGGAACGAAAACTC
ACGTTAAGGGATTTTGGTCATGAGATTATCAAAAAGGATCTTCACCTAGATCCTTTTAAATTAAAAATGA
AGTTTTAAATCAATCTAAAGTATATATGAGTAAACTTGGTCTGACAGTTACCAATGCTTAATCAGTGAGG
CACCTATCTCAGCGATCTGTCTATTTCGTTCATCCATAGTTGCCTGACTCCCCGTCGTGTAGATAACTAC
GATACGGGAGGGCTTACCATCTGGCCCCAGTGCTGCAATGATACCGCGAGACCCACGCTCACCGGCTCCA
GATTTATCAGCAATAAACCAGCCAGCCGGAAGGGCCGAGCGCAGAAGTGGTCCTGCAACTTTATCCGCCT
CCATCCAGTCTATTAATTGTTGCCGGGAAGCTAGAGTAAGTAGTTCGCCAGTTAATAGTTTGCGCAACGT
TGTTGCCATTGCTACAGGCATCGTGGTGTCACGCTCGTCGTTTGGTATGGCTTCATTCAGCTCCGGTTCC
CAACGATCAAGGCGAGTTACATGATCCCCCATGTTGTGCAAAAAAGCGGTTAGCTCCTTCGGTCCTCCGA
TCGTTGTCAGAAGTAAGTTGGCCGCAGTGTTATCACTCATGGTTATGGCAGCACTGCATAATTCTCTTAC
TGTCATGCCATCCGTAAGATGCTTTTCTGTGACTGGTGAGTACTCAACCAAGTCATTCTGAGAATAGTGT
ATGCGGCGACCGAGTTGCTCTTGCCCGGCGTCAATACGGGATAATACCGCGCCACATAGCAGAACTTTAA
AAGTGCTCATCATTGGAAAACGTTCTTCGGGGCGAAAACTCTCAAGGATCTTACCGCTGTTGAGATCCAG
TTCGATGTAACCCACTCGTGCACCCAACTGATCTTCAGCATCTTTTACTTTCACCAGCGTTTCTGGGTGA
GCAAAAACAGGAAGGCAAAATGCCGCAAAAAAGGGAATAAGGGCGACACGGAAATGTTGAATACTCATAC
TCTTCCTTTTTCAATATTATTGAAGCATTTATCAGGGTTATTGTCTCATGAGCGGATACATATTTGAATG
TATTTAGAAAAATAAACAAATAGGGGTTCCGCGCACATTTCCCCGAAAAGTGCCACCTGACGTCGACGGA
TCGGGAGATCTCCCGATCCCCTATGGTGCACTCTCAGTACAATCTGCTCTGATGCCGCATAGTTAAGCCA
GTATCTGCTCCCTGCTTGTGTGTTGGAGGTCGCTGAGTAGTGCGCGAGCAAAATTTAAGCTACAACAAGG
CAAGGCTTGACCGACAATTGCATGAAGAATCTGCTTAGGGTTAGGCGTTTTGCGCTGCTTCGCGATGTAC
GGGCCAGATATACGCGTTGACATTGATTATTGACTAGTTATTAATAGTAATCAATTACGGGGTCATTAGT
TCATAGCCCATATATGGAGTTCCGCGTTACATAACTTACGGTAAATGGCCCGCCTGGCTGACCGCCCAAC
GACCCCCGCCCATTGACGTCAATAATGACGTATGTTCCCATAGTAACGCCAATAGGGACTTTCCATTGAC
GTCAATGGGTGGAGTATTTACGGTAAACTGCCCACTTGGCAGTACATCAAGTGTATCATATGCCAAGTAC
GCCCCCTATTGACGTCAATGACGGTAAATGGCCCGCCTGGCATTATGCCCAGTACATGACCTTATGGGAC
TTTCCTACTTGGCAGTACATCTACGTATTAGTCATCGCTATTACCATGGTGATGCGGTTTTGGCAGTACA
TCAATGGGCGTGGATAGCGGTTTGACTCACGGGGATTTCCAAGTCTCCACCCCATTGACGTCAATGGGAG
TTTGTTTTGGCACCAAAATCAACGGGACTTTCCAAAATGTCGTAACAACTCCGCCCCATTGACGCAAATG
GGCGGTAGGCGTGTACGGTGGGAGGTCTATATAAGCAGCGCGTTTTGCCTGTACTGGGTCTCTCTGGTTA
GACCAGATCTGAGCCTGGGAGCTCTCTGGCTAACTAGGGAACCCACTGCTTAAGCCTCAATAAAGCTTGC
CTTGAGTGCTTCAAGTAGTGTGTGCCCGTCTGTTGTGTGACTCTGGTAACTAGAGATCCCTCAGACCCTT
TTAGTCAGTGTGGAAAATCTCTAGCAGTGGCGCCCGAACAGGGACTTGAAAGCGAAAGGGAAACCAGAGG
AGCTCTCTCGACGCAGGACTCGGCTTGCTGAAGCGCGCACGGCAAGAGGCGAGGGGCGGCGACTGGTGAG
TACGCCAAAAATTTTGACTAGCGGAGGCTAGAAGGAGAGAGATGGGTGCGAGAGCGTCAGTATTAAGCGG
GGGAGAATTAGATCGCGATGGGAAAAAATTCGGTTAAGGCCAGGGGGAAAGAAAAAATATAAATTAAAAC
ATATAGTATGGGCAAGCAGGGAGCTAGAACGATTCGCAGTTAATCCTGGCCTGTTAGAAACATCAGAAGG
CTGTAGACAAATACTGGGACAGCTACAACCATCCCTTCAGACAGGATCAGAAGAACTTAGATCATTATAT
AATACAGTAGCAACCCTCTATTGTGTGCATCAAAGGATAGAGATAAAAGACACCAAGGAAGCTTTAGACA
AGATAGAGGAAGAGCAAAACAAAAGTAAGACCACCGCACAGCAAGCGGCCGCTGATCTTCAGACCTGGAG
GAGGAGATATGAGGGACAATTGGAGAAGTGAATTATATAAATATAAAGTAGTAAAAATTGAACCATTAGG
AGTAGCACCCACCAAGGCAAAGAGAAGAGTGGTGCAGAGAGAAAAAAGAGCAGTGGGAATAGGAGCTTTG
TTCCTTGGGTTCTTGGGAGCAGCAGGAAGCACTATGGGCGCAGCGTCAATGACGCTGACGGTACAGGCCA
GACAATTATTGTCTGGTATAGTGCAGCAGCAGAACAATTTGCTGAGGGCTATTGAGGCGCAACAGCATCT
GTTGCAACTCACAGTCTGGGGCATCAAGCAGCTCCAGGCAAGAATCCTGGCTGTGGAAAGATACCTAAAG
GATCAACAGCTCCTGGGGATTTGGGGTTGCTCTGGAAAACTCATTTGCACCACTGCTGTGCCTTGGAATG
CTAGTTGGAGTAATAAATCTCTGGAACAGATTTGGAATCACACGACCTGGATGGAGTGGGACAGAGAAAT
TAACAATTACACAAGCTTAATACACTCCTTAATTGAAGAATCGCAAAACCAGCAAGAAAAGAATGAACAA
GAATTATTGGAATTAGATAAATGGGCAAGTTTGTGGAATTGGTTTAACATAACAAATTGGCTGTGGTATA
TAAAATTATTCATAATGATAGTAGGAGGCTTGGTAGGTTTAAGAATAGTTTTTGCTGTACTTTCTATAGT
GAATAGAGTTAGGCAGGGATATTCACCATTATCGTTTCAGACCCACCTCCCAACCCCGAGGGGACCCGAC
AGGCCCGAAGGAATAGAAGAAGAAGGTGGAGAGAGAGACAGAGACAGATCCATTCGATTAGTGAACGGAT
CGGCACTGCGTGCGCCAATTCTGCAGACAAATGGCAGTATTCATCCACAATTTTAAAAGAAAAGGGGGGA
TTGGGGGGTACAGTGCAGGGGAAAGAATAGTAGACATAATAGCAACAGACATACAAACTAAAGAATTACA
AAAACAAATTACAAAAATTCAAAATTTTCGGGTTTATTACAGGGACAGCAGAGATCCAGTTTGGTTAATT
TAATTAAAAAAGAGACGATATATCGTCTCCATCTACAAGAGTAGAAATTACGGTGTTTCGTCCTTTCCAC
AAGATATATAAAGCCAAGAAATCGAAATACTTTCAAGTTACGGTAAGCATATGATAGTCCATTTTAAAAC
ATAATTTTAAAACTGCAAACTACCCAAGAAATTATTACTTTCTACGTCACGTATTTTGTACTAATATCTT
TGTGTTTACAGTCAAATTAATTCCAATTATCTCTCTAACAGCCTTGTATCGTATATGCAAATATGAAGGA
ATCATGGGAAATAGGCCCTCCGCTAGCGGCATGCTGGGGATGCGGTGGGCTCTATGGGTCGAGTTTACTC
CCTATCAGTGATAGAGAACGTATGTCGAGTTTACTCCCTATCAGTGATAGAGAACGATGTCGAGTTTACT
CCCTATCAGTGATAGAGAACGTATGTCGAGTTTACTCCCTATCAGTGATAGAGAACGTATGTCGAGTTTA
CTCCCTATCAGTGATAGAGAACGTATGTCGAGTTTATCCCTATCAGTGATAGAGAACGTATGTCGAGTTT
ACTCCCTATCAGTGATAGAGAACGTATGTCGAGGTAGGCGTGTACGGTGGGAGGCCTATATAAGCAGAGC
TCGTTTAACCGGTGCCACCATGGCCCCAAAGAAGAAGCGGAAGGTCGGTATCCACGGAGTCCCAGCAGCC
ACACAGTTCGAGGGCTTTACCAACCTGTATCAGGTGAGCAAGACACTGCGGTTTGAGCTGATCCCACAGG
GCAAGACCCTGAAGCACATCCAGGAGCAGGGCTTCATCGAGGAGGACAAGGCCCGCAATGATCACTACAA
GGAGCTGAAGCCCATCATCGATCGGATCTACAAGACCTATGCCGACCAGTGCCTGCAGCTGGTGCAGCTG
GATTGGGAGAACCTGAGCGCCGCCATCGACTCCTATAGAAAGGAGAAAACCGAGGAGACAAGGAACGCCC
TGATCGAGGAGCAGGCCACATATCGCAATGCCATCCACGACTACTTCATCGGCCGGACAGACAACCTGAC
CGATGCCATCAATAAGAGACACGCCGAGATCTACAAGGGCCTGTTCAAGGCCGAGCTGTTTAATGGCAAG
GTGCTGAAGCAGCTGGGCACCGTGACCACAACCGAGCACGAGAACGCCCTGCTGCGGAGCTTCGACAAGT
TTACAACCTACTTCTCCGGCTTTTATGAGAACAGGAAGAACGTGTTCAGCGCCGAGGATATCAGCACAGC
CATCCCACACCGCATCGTGCAGGACAACTTCCCCAAGTTTAAGGAGAATTGTCACATCTTCACACGCCTG
ATCACCGCCGTGCCCAGCCTGCGGGAGCACTTTGAGAACGTGAAGAAGGCCATCGGCATCTTCGTGAGCA
CCTCCATCGAGGAGGTGTTTTCCTTCCCTTTTTATAACCAGCTGCTGACACAGACCCAGATCGACCTGTA
TAACCAGCTGCTGGGAGGAATCTCTCGGGAGGCAGGCACCGAGAAGATCAAGGGCCTGAACGAGGTGCTG
AATCTGGCCATCCAGAAGAATGATGAGACAGCCCACATCATCGCCTCCCTGCCACACAGATTCATCCCCC
TGTTTAAGCAGATCCTGTCCGATAGGAACACCCTGTCTTTCATCCTGGAGGAGTTTAAGAGCGACGAGGA
AGTGATCCAGTCCTTCTGCAAGTACAAGACACTGCTGAGAAACGAGAACGTGCTGGAGACAGCCGAGGCC
CTGTTTAACGAGCTGAACAGCATCGACCTGACACACATCTTCATCAGCCACAAGAAGCTGGAGACAATCA
GCAGCGCCCTGTGCGACCACTGGGATACACTGAGGAATGCCCTGTATGAGCGGAGAATCTCCGAGCTGAC
AGGCAAGATCACCAAGTCTGCCAAGGAGAAGGTGCAGCGCAGCCTGAAGCACGAGGATATCAACCTGCAG
GAGATCATCTCTGCCGCAGGCAAGGAGCTGAGCGAGGCCTTCAAGCAGAAAACCAGCGAGATCCTGTCCC
ACGCACACGCCGCCCTGGATCAGCCACTGCCTACAACCCTGAAGAAGCAGGAGGAGAAGGAGATCCTGAA
GTCTCAGCTGGACAGCCTGCTGGGCCTGTACCACCTGCTGGACTGGTTTGCCGTGGATGAGTCCAACGAG
GTGGACCCCGAGTTCTCTGCCCGGCTGACCGGCATCAAGCTGGAGATGGAGCCTTCTCTGAGCTTCTACA
ACAAGGCCAGAAATTATGCCACCAAGAAGCCCTACTCCGTGGAGAAGTTCAAGCTGAACTTTCAGATGCC
TACACTGGCCTCTGGCTGGGACGTGAATAAGGAGAAGAACAATGGCGCCATCCTGTTTGTGAAGAACGGC
CTGTACTATCTGGGCATCATGCCAAAGCAGAAGGGCAGGTATAAGGCCCTGAGCTTCGAGCCCACAGAGA
AAACCAGCGAGGGCTTTGATAAGATGTACTATGACTACTTCCCTGATGCCGCCAAGATGATCCCAAAGTG
CAGCACCCAGCTGAAGGCCGTGACAGCCCACTTTCAGACCCACACAACCCCCATCCTGCTGTCCAACAAT
TTCATCGAGCCTCTGGAGATCACAAAGGAGATCTACGACCTGAACAATCCTGAGAAGGAGCCAAAGAAGT
TTCAGACAGCCTACGCCAAGAAAACCGGCGACCAGAAGGGCTACAGAGAGGCCCTGTGCAAGTGGATCGA
CTTCACAAGGGATTTTCTGTCCAAGTATACCAAGACAACCTCTATCGATCTGTCTAGCCTGCGGCCATCC
TCTCAGTATAAGGACCTGGGCGAGTACTATGCCGAGCTGAATCCCCTGCTGTACCACATCAGCTTCCAGA
GAATCGCCGAGAAGGAGATCATGGATGCCGTGGAGACAGGCAAGCTGTACCTGTTCCAGATCTATAACAA
GGACTTTGCCAAGGGCCACCACGGCAAGCCTAATCTGCACACACTGTATTGGACCGGCCTGTTTTCTCCA
GAGAACCTGGCCAAGACAAGCATCAAGCTGAATGGCCAGGCCGAGCTGTTCTACCGCCCTAAGTCCAGGA
TGAAGAGGATGGCACACCGGCTGGGAGAGAAGATGCTGAACAAGAAGCTGAAGGATCAGAAAACCCCAAT
CCCCGACACCCTGTACCAGGAGCTGTACGACTATGTGAATCACAGACTGTCCCACGACCTGTCTGATGAG
GCCAGGGCCCTGCTGCCCAACGTGATCACCAAGGAGGTGTCTCACGAGATCATCAAGGATAGGCGCTTTA
CCAGCGACAAGTTCTTTTTCCACGTGCCTATCACACTGAACTATCAGGCCGCCAATTCCCCATCTAAGTT
CAACCAGAGGGTGAATGCCTACCTGAAGGAGCACCCCGAGACACCTATCATCGGCATCGATCGGGGCGAG
AGAAACCTGATCTATATCACAGTGATCGACTCCACCGGCAAGATCCTGGAGCAGCGGAGCCTGAACACCA
TCCAGCAGTTTGATTACCAGAAGAAGCTGGACAACAGGGAGAAGGAGAGGGTGGCAGCAAGGCAGGCCTG
GTCTGTGGTGGGCACAATCAAGGATCTGAAGCAGGGCTATCTGAGCCAGGTCATCCACGAGATCGTGGAC
CTGATGATCCACTACCAGGCCGTGGTGGTGCTGGAGAACCTGAATTTCGGCTTTAAGAGCAAGAGGACCG
GCATCGCCGAGAAGGCCGTGTACCAGCAGTTCGAGAAGATGCTGATCGATAAGCTGAATTGCCTGGTGCT
GAAGGACTATCCAGCAGAGAAAGTGGGAGGCGTGCTGAACCCATACCAGCTGACAGACCAGTTCACCTCC
TTTGCCAAGATGGGCACCCAGTCTGGCTTCCTGTTTTACGTGCCTGCCCCATATACATCTAAGATCGATC
CCCTGACCGGCTTCGTGGACCCCTTCGTGTGGAAAACCATCAAGAATCACGAGAGCCGCAAGCACTTCCT
GGAGGGCTTCGACTTTCTGCACTACGACGTGAAAACCGGCGACTTCATCCTGCACTTTAAGATGAACAGA
AATCTGTCCTTCCAGAGGGGCCTGCCCGGCTTTATGCCTGCATGGGATATCGTGTTCGAGAAGAACGAGA
CACAGTTTGACGCCAAGGGCACCCCTTTCATCGCCGGCAAGAGAATCGTGCCAGTGATCGAGAATCACAG
ATTCACCGGCAGATACCGGGACCTGTATCCTGCCAACGAGCTGATCGCCCTGCTGGAGGAGAAGGGCATC
GTGTTCAGGGATGGCTCCAACATCCTGCCAAAGCTGCTGGAGAATGACGATTCTCACGCCATCGACACCA
TGGTGGCCCTGATCCGCAGCGTGCTGCAGATGCGGAACTCCAATGCCGCCACAGGCGAGGACTATATCAA
CAGCCCCGTGCGCGATCTGAATGGCGTGTGCTTCGACTCCCGGTTTCAGAACCCAGAGTGGCCCATGGAC
GCCGATGCCAATGGCGCCTACCACATCGCCCTGAAGGGCCAGCTGCTGCTGAATCACCTGAAGGAGAGCA
AGGATCTGAAGCTGCAGAACGGCATCTCCAATCAGGACTGGCTGGCCTACATCCAGGAGCTGCGCAACAA
AAGGCCGGCGGCCACGAAAAAGGCCGGCCAGGCAAAAAAGAAAAAGTACCCATACGATGTTCCAGATTAC
GCTGGTACCGGAAGCGGAGGCAGTGGAGAGGGCAGAGGAAGTCTGCTAACATGCGGTGACGTCGAGGAGA
ATCCTGGCCCATCTAGAATGGTGAGCGAGCTGATTAAGGAGAACATGCACATGAAGCTGTACATGGAGGG
CACCGTGAACAACCACCACTTCAAGTGCACATCCGAGGGCGAAGGCAAGCCCTACGAGGGCACCCAGACC
ATGAGAATCAAGGCGGTCGAGGGCGGCCCTCTCCCCTTCGCCTTCGACATCCTGGCTACCAGCTTCATGT
ACGGCAGCAAAACCTTCATCAACCACACCCAGGGCATCCCCGACTTCTTTAAGCAGTCCTTCCCCGAGGG
CTTCACATGGGAGAGAGTCACCACATACGAAGATGGGGGCGTGCTGACCGCTACCCAGGACACCAGCCTC
CAGGACGGCTGCCTCATCTACAACGTCAAGATCAGAGGGGTGAACTTCCCATCCAACGGCCCTGTGATGC
AGAAGAAAACACTCGGCTGGGAGGCCTCCACCGAGACACTGTACCCCGCTGACGGCGGCCTGGAAGGCAG
AGCCGACATGGCCCTGAAGCTCGTGGGCGGGGGCCACCTGATCTGCAACCTTAAGACCACATACAGATCC
AAGAAACCCGCTAAGAACCTCAAGATGCCCGGCGTCTACTATGTGGACAGGAGACTGGAAAGAATCAAGG
AGGCCGACAAAGAGACATACGTCGAGCAGCACGAGGTGGCTGTGGCCAGATACTGCGACCTCCCTAGCAA
ACTGGGGCACAAACTTAATTCCTAGTGATGGTACCGGGCAGAGCGCACATCGCCCACAGTCCCCGAGAAG
TTGGGGGGAGGGGTCGGCAATTGATCCGGTGCCTAGAGAAGGTGGCGCGGGGTAAACTGGGAAAGTGATG
TCGTGTACTGGCTCCGCCTTTTTCCCGAGGGTGGGGGAGAACCGTATATAAGTGCAGTAGTCGCCGTGAA
CGTTCTTTTTCGCAACGGGTTTGCCGCCAGAACACAGTCTAGAGCCACCATGTCTAGGCTGGACAAGAGC
AAAGTCATAAACGGAGCTCTGGAATTACTCAATGGTGTCGGTATCGAAGGCCTGACGACAAGGAAACTCG
CTCAAAAGCTGGGAGTTGAGCAGCCTACCCTGTACTGGCACGTGAAGAACAAGCGGGCCCTGCTCGATGC
CCTGCCAATCGAGATGCTGGACAGGCATCATACCCACTTCTGCCCCCTGGAAGGCGAGTCATGGCAAGAC
TTTCTGCGGAACAACGCCAAGTCATACCGCTGTGCTCTCCTCTCACATCGCGACGGGGCTAAAGTGCATC
TCGGCACCCGCCCAACAGAGAAACAGTACGAAACCCTGGAAAATCAGCTCGCGTTCCTGTGTCAGCAAGG
CTTCTCCCTGGAGAACGCACTGTACGCTCTGTCCGCCGTGGGCCACTTTACACTGGGCTGCGTATTGGAG
GAACAGGAGCATCAAGTAGCAAAAGAGGAAAGAGAGACACCTACCACCGATTCTATGCCCCCACTTCTGA
GACAAGCAATTGAGCTGTTCGACCGGCAGGGAGCCGAACCTGCCTTCCTTTTCGGCCTGGAACTAATCAT
ATGTGGCCTGGAGAAACAGCTAAAGTGCGAAAGCGGCGGGCCGACCGACGCCCTTGACGATTTTGACTTA
GACATGCTCCCAGCCGATGCCCTTGACGATTTTGACCTTGACATGCTCCCCGGGGGATCCGGCGCAACAA
ACTTCTCTCTGCTGAAACAAGCCGGAGATGTCGAAGAGAATCCTGGACCGACCGAGTACAAGCCCACGGT
GCGCCTCGCCACCCGCGACGACGTCCCCAGGGCCGTACGCACCCTCGCCGCCGCGTTCGCCGACTACCCC
GCCACGCGCCACACCGTCGATCCGGACCGCCACATCGAGCGGGTCACCGAGCTGCAAGAACTCTTCCTCA
CGCGCGTCGGGCTCGACATCGGCAAGGTGTGGGTCGCGGACGACGGCGCCGCGGTGGCGGTCTGGACCAC
GCCGGAGAGCGTCGAAGCGGGGGCGGTGTTCGCCGAGATCGGCCCGCGCATGGCCGAGTTGAGCGGTTCC
CGGCTGGCCGCGCAGCAACAGATGGAAGGCCTCCTGGCGCCGCACCGGCCCAAGGAGCCCGCGTGGTTCC
TGGCCACCGTCGGAGTCTCGCCCGACCACCAGGGCAAGGGTCTGGGCAGCGCCGTCGTGCTCCCCGGAGT
GGAGGCGGCCGAGCGCGCCGGGGTGCCCGCCTTCCTGGAGACCTCCGCGCCCCGCAACCTCCCCTTCTAC
GAGCGGCTCGGCTTCACCGTCACCGCCGACGTCGAGGTGCCCGAAGGACCGCGCACCTGGTGCATGACCC
GCAAGCCCGGTGCCTGAACGCGTTAAGTCGACAATCAACCTCTGGATTACAAAATTTGTGAAAGATTGAC
TGGTATTCTTAACTATGTTGCTCCTTTTACGCTATGTGGATACGCTGCTTTAATGCCTTTGTATCATGCT
ATTGCTTCCCGTATGGCTTTCATTTTCTCCTCCTTGTATAAATCCTGGTTGCTGTCTCTTTATGAGGAGT
TGTGGCCCGTTGTCAGGCAACGTGGCGTGGTGTGCACTGTGTTTGCTGACGCAACCCCCACTGGTTGGGG
CATTGCCACCACCTGTCAGCTCCTTTCCGGGACTTTCGCTTTCCCCCTCCCTATTGCCACGGCGGAACTC
ATCGCCGCCTGCCTTGCCCGCTGCTGGACAGGGGCTCGGCTGTTGGGCACTGACAATTCCGTGGTGTTGT
CGGGGAAATCATCGTCCTTTCCTTGGCTGCTCGCCTGTGTTGCCACCTGGATTCTGCGCGGGACGTCCTT
CTGCTACGTCCCTTCGGCCCTCAATCCAGCGGACCTTCCTTCCCGCGGCCTGCTGCCGGCTCTGCGGCCT
CTTCCGCGTCTTCGCCTTCGCCCTCAGACGAGTCGGATCTCCCTTTGGGCCGCCTCCCCGCGTCGACTTT
AAGACCAATGACTTACAAGGCAGCTGTAGATCTTAGCCACTTTTTAAAAGAAAAGGGGGGACTGGAAGGG
CTAATTCACTCCCAACGAAGACAAGATCTGCTTTTTGCTTGTACTGGGTCTCTCTGGTTAGACCAGATCT
GAGCCTGGGAGCTCTCTGGCTAACTAGGGAACCCACTGCTTAAGCCTCAATAAAGCTTGCCTTGAGTGCT
TCAAGTAGTGTGTGCCCGTCTGTTGTGTGACTCTGGTAACTAGAGATCCCTCAGACCCTTTTAGTCAGTG
TGGAAAATCTCTAGCAGGGCCCGTTTAAACCCGCTGATCAGCCTCGACTGTGCCTTCTAGTTGCCAGCCA
TCTGTTGTTTGCCCCTCCCCCGTGCCTTCCTTGACCCTGGAAGGTGCCACTCCCACTGTCCTTTCCTAAT
AAAATGAGGAAATTGCATCGCATTGTCTGAGTAGGTGTCATTCTATTCTGGGGGGTGGGGTGGGGCAGGA
CAGCAAGGGGGAGGATTGGGAAGACAATAGCAGGCATGCTGGGGATGCGGTGGGCTCTATGGCTTCTGAG
GCGGAAAGAACCAGCTGGGGCTCTAGGGGGTATCCCC
[124 nt withheld, positions 12918-13041]
C
[91 nt withheld, positions 13043-13133]
A
[49 nt withheld, positions 13135-13183]
CCTTTGACGTTGGAGTCCACGTTCTTT
[37 nt withheld, positions 13211-13247]
ACCCTATCTCGGTCTATTCTTTTGATTTATAAGGGATTTTGCCGATTTCGGCCTATTGGTTAAAAAATGA
GCTGATTTAACAAAAATTTAACGCGAATTAATTCTGTGGAATGTGTGTCAGTTAGGGTGTGGAAAGTCCC
CAGGCTCCCCAGCAGGCAGAAGTATGCAAAGCATGCATCTCAATTAGTCAGCAACCAGGTGTGGAAAGTC
CCCAGGCTCCCCAGCAGGCAGAAGTATGCAAAGCATGCATCTCAATTAGTCAGCAACCATAGTCCCGCCC
CTAACTCCGCCCATCCCGCCCCTAACTCCGCCCAGTTCCGCCCATTCTCCGCCCCATGGCTGACTAATTT
TTTTTATTTATGCAGAGGCCGAGGCCGCCTCTGCCTCTGAGCTATTCCAGAAGTAGTGAGGAGGCTTTTT
TGGAGGCCTAGGCTTTTGCAAAAAGCTCCCGGGAGCTTGTATATCCATTTTCGGATCTGATCAGCACGTG
TTGACAATTAATCATCGGCATAGTATATCGGCATAGTATAATACGACAAGGTGAGGAACTAAACCATGGC
CAAGTTGACCAGTGCCGTTCCGGTGCTCACCGCGCGCGACGTCGCCGGAGCGGTCGAGTTCTGGACCGAC
CGGCTCGGGTTCTCCCGGGACTTCGTGGAGGACGACTTCGCCGGTGTGGTCCGGGACGACGTGACCCTGT
TCATCAGCGCGGTCCAGGACCAGGTGGTGCCGGACAACACCCTGGCCTGGGTGTGGGTGCGCGGCCTGGA
CGAGCTGTACGCCGAGTGGTCGGAGGTCGTGTCCACGAACTTCCGGGACGCCTCCGGGCCGGCCATGACC
GAGATCGGCGAGCAGCCGTGGGGGCGGGAGTTCGCCCTGCGCGACCCGGCCGGCAACTGCGTGCACTTCG
TGGCCGAGGAGCAGGACTGACACGTGCTACGAGATTTCGATTCCACCGCCGCCTTCTATGAAAGGTTGGG
CTTCGGAATCGTTTTCCGGGACGCCGGCTGGATGATCCTCCAGCGCGGGGATCTCATGCTGGAGTTCTTC
GCCCACCCCAACTTGTTTATTGCAGCTTATAATGGTTACAAATAAAGCAATAGCATCACAAATTTCACAA
ATAAAGCATTTTTTTCACTGCATTCTAGTTGTGGTTTGTCCAAACTCATCAATGTATCTTATCATGTCTG
TATACCGTCGACCTCTAGCTAGAGCTTGGCGTAATCATGGTCATAGCTGTTTCCTGTGTGAAATTGTTAT
CCGCTCACAATTCCACACAACATACGAGCCGGAAGCATAAAGTGTAAAGCCTGGGGTGCCTAATGAGTGA
GCTAACTCACATTAATTGCGTTGCGCTCACTGC
Features (pLannotate 1.2.2; 37 found; start..end, strand, type, name):
    269..857     -  rep_origin     ori: high-copy-number ColE1/pMB1/pBR322/pUC origin of replication
   1028..1888    -  CDS            AmpR: β-lactamase; bla; confers resistance to ampicillin, carbenicillin, and related antibiotics
   1889..1993    -  promoter       AmpR promoter: bla
   2052..2104    -  misc_feature   bom (fragment): basis of mobility region from pBR322
   2259..2638    +  enhancer       CMV enhancer: human cytomegalovirus immediate early enhancer
   2639..2838    +  promoter       CMV promoter: human cytomegalovirus (CMV) immediate early promoter
   2856..3036    +  LTR            5' LTR (truncated): truncated 5' long terminal repeat (LTR) from HIV-1
   3083..3208    +  misc_feature   HIV-1 Ψ: packaging signal of human immunodeficiency virus type 1
   3192..3555    +  CDS            HIV-1 gag (fragment): gag protein from human immunodeficiency virus 1; gag
   3701..3934    +  misc_feature   RRE: The Rev response element (RRE) of HIV-1 allows for Rev-dependent mRNA export from the nucleus to the cytoplasm.
   4311..4411    +  CDS            Rev (fragment): human immunodeficiency virus 1 (HIV-1) Rev protein; rev; enhances nuclear export of unspliced and incompletely spliced viral mRNAs
   4461..4578    +  misc_feature   cPPT/CTS: central polypurine tract and central termination sequence of HIV-1
   4680..4920    -  promoter       U6 promoter: RNA polymerase III promoter for human U6 snRNA
   4928..4957    +  polyA_signal   bGH poly(A) signal (fragment): bovine growth hormone polyadenylation signal
   4961..5257    +  promoter       tight TRE promoter (fragment): Tet-responsive promoter PTight, consisting of seven tet operator sequences followed by the minimal CMV promoter
   5321..9238    +  CDS            AsCpf1: CRISPR-associated protein from Acidaminococcus sp. BV3L6 (Zetsche et al., 2015)
   9239..9286    +  CDS            nucleoplasmin NLS: bipartite nuclear localization signal from nucleoplasmin
   9287..9313    +  CDS            3xHA (fragment): three tandem HA epitope tags
   9398..10093   +  CDS            mKate2: mKate2 is a basic (constitutively fluorescent) red fluorescent protein published in 2009, derived from Entacmaea quadricolor. It is reported to be a rapidly-maturing monomer with moderate acid sensitivity.
  10116..10327   +  promoter       EF-1α core promoter: core promoter for human elongation factor EF-1α
  10340..11044   +  CDS            rtTA3: reverse tetracycline transactivator 3 activates expression from Tet-responsive promoters in the presence of doxycycline
  11110..11707   +  CDS            PuroR (fragment): puromycin N-acetyltransferase; pac from Streptomyces; confers resistance to puromycin
  11723..12311   +  misc_feature   WPRE: woodchuck hepatitis virus posttranscriptional regulatory element
  12362..12381   +  misc_feature   cPPT/CTS (fragment): central polypurine tract and central termination sequence of HIV-1
  12383..12616   +  LTR            3' LTR (ΔU3): self-inactivating 3' long terminal repeat (LTR) from HIV-1
  12648..12872   +  polyA_signal   bGH poly(A) signal: bovine growth hormone polyadenylation signal
  12876..12897   +  promoter       SV40 promoter (fragment): SV40 enhancer and early promoter
  12918..13346   +  rep_origin     f1 ori (sequence partly withheld): f1 bacteriophage origin of replication; arrow indicates direction of (+) strand synthesis
  13360..13689   +  promoter       SV40 promoter: SV40 enhancer and early promoter
  13737..13784   +  promoter       EM7 promoter: synthetic bacterial promoter&nbsp
  13803..14177   +  CDS            BleoR: antibiotic-binding protein; Sh ble from Streptoalloteichus hindustanus; confers resistance to bleomycin, phleomycin, and Zeocin™
  14187..14312   +  CDS            ble (fragment): BLE_KLEPN - Experimental evidence at protein level: Swiss-Prot protein existence level 1. Binding protein with a strong affinity to the bleomycin family of antibiotics. Binds to CL990; an antimitotic-antibiotic compound. From Klebsiella pneumoniae.
  14307..14428   +  polyA_signal   SV40 poly(A) signal: SV40 polyadenylation signal
  14499..14521   -  protein_bind   lac operator (fragment): The lac repressor binds to the lac operator to inhibit transcription in E. coli. This inhibition can be relieved by adding lactose or isopropyl-β-D-thiogalactopyranoside (IPTG). lac repressor encoded by lacI
  14525..14555   -  promoter       lac promoter: promoter for the E. coli lac operon
  14570..14591   -  protein_bind   CAP binding site: CAP binding activates transcription in the presence of cAMP. E. coli catabolite activator protein
  14604..86      -  CDS            lacI (fragment) (across the origin): lac repressor; lacI; The lac repressor binds to the lac operator to inhibit transcription in E. coli. This inhibition can be relieved by adding lactose or isopropyl-β-D-thiogalactopyranoside (IPTG).
