[The description below was written by a language model from this plasmid's Addgene catalogue record and pLannotate feature annotations shown in this document.]
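Description:
pN006 is a 14.6 kb third-generation-style, self-inactivating HIV-1 lentiviral transfer plasmid, built on the pY108 backbone, that delivers a doxycycline-inducible AsCas12a (AsCpf1, from Acidaminococcus sp.) to mammalian cells. In bacteria it replicates from a high-copy ColE1/pUC origin and is selected with ampicillin through the bla gene. The backbone also carries an f1 origin and, outside the viral region, an SV40/EM7-driven BleoR cassette with an SV40 polyadenylation signal. A CMV enhancer/promoter fused to a truncated 5' LTR drives transcription of the viral genome in packaging cells. The Ψ packaging signal, a gag fragment, the RRE and the cPPT/CTS support encapsidation, Rev-dependent export and nuclear import, and a WPRE and ΔU3 3' LTR close the provirus.

Within the LTRs, a Tet-responsive tight TRE promoter drives the 3,918 bp AsCas12a coding sequence fused to a nucleoplasmin NLS and an HA epitope, which is annotated only as a fragment of 3xHA. An mKate2 red fluorescent protein ORF follows shortly downstream, presumably reporting induction, though the table does not annotate how it is linked to Cas12a. A separate EF-1α core promoter constitutively expresses rtTA3, followed by puromycin N-acetyltransferase. Transduced cells can therefore be selected with puromycin and carry the transactivator needed to switch on the TRE when doxycycline is added. The linker between rtTA3 and PuroR is likewise unannotated. A human U6 promoter sits in reverse orientation upstream of the TRE, but no guide RNA or array is annotated after it. According to the record, the plasmid is used for inducible Cas12a expression, in the context of Cas12a-based barcoding for single-cell lineage tracing.
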