Addgene plasmid #188470: pN006
Purpose: Lentiviral construct encoding doxycycline-inducible AsCas12a (via rtTA3)
Depositing lab: Le Cong. Depositing organization: Stanford University. Publication: Machine-learning-optimized Cas12a barcoding enables the recovery of single-cell lineages and transcriptional profiles. Hughes NW, Qu Y, Zhang J, Tang W, Pierce J, Wang C, Agrawal A, Morri M, Neff N, Winslow MM, Wang M, Cong L. Mol Cell. 2022 Jun 22. pii: S1097-2765(22)00537-8. doi: 10.1016/j.molcel.2022.06.001. PubMed 35752172.
Backbone
  Vector backbone: pY108 (gift from Dr. Feng Zhang lab)
  Vector type: Mammalian Expression, Bacterial Expression, Lentiviral
  Selectable markers: Puromycin
Growth in bacteria
  Bacterial resistance: Ampicillin, 100 μg/mL
  Growth temperature: 37°C
  Growth strain: NEB Stable
  Copy number: High Copy
Gene/Insert
  Gene/Insert name: AsCas12a
  Species: Acidaminococcus sp.
  Insert size (bp): 3918
Terms and licenses: Academic/Nonprofit Terms; Industry Terms: Not Available to Industry
How to cite: pN006 was a gift from Le Cong (Addgene plasmid # 188470 ; http://n2t.net/addgene:188470 ; RRID:Addgene_188470)
